>Addgene plasmid #48668 | M-SPcas | depositor full sequence | sequence record 71837 | M-SPcas sequence 9553 bps
GTTAGGCGTTTTGCGCTGCTTCGCGATGTACGGGCCAGATATACGCGTTGACATTGATTATTGACTAGTT
ATTAATAGTAATCAATTACGGGGTCATTAGTTCATAGCCCATATATGGAGTTCCGCGTTACATAACTTAC
GGTAAATGGCCCGCCTGGCTGACCGCCCAACGACCCCCGCCCATTGACGTCAATAATGACGTATGTTCCC
ATAGTAACGCCAATAGGGACTTTCCATTGACGTCAATGGGTGGAGTATTTACGGTAAACTGCCCACTTGG
CAGTACATCAAGTGTATCATATGCCAAGTACGCCCCCTATTGACGTCAATGACGGTAAATGGCCCGCCTG
GCATTATGCCCAGTACATGACCTTATGGGACTTTCCTACTTGGCAGTACATCTACGTATTAGTCATCGCT
ATTACCATGGTGATGCGGTTTTGGCAGTACATCAATGGGCGTGGATAGCGGTTTGACTCACGGGGATTTC
CAAGTCTCCACCCCATTGACGTCAATGGGAGTTTGTTTTGGCACCAAAATCAACGGGACTTTCCAAAATG
TCGTAACAACTCCGCCCCATTGACGCAAATGGGCGGTAGGCGTGTACGGTGGGAGGTCTATATAAGCAGA
GCTCGTTTAGTGAACCGTCAGATCGCCTGGAGACGCCATCCACGCTGTTTTGACCTCCATAGAAGACACC
GGGACCGATCCAGCCTCCGGACTCTAGAGGATCGAACCCTTGCCACCATGGACAAGAAGTACTCCATTGG
GCTCGATATCGGCACAAACAGCGTCGGCTGGGCCGTCATTACGGACGAGTACAAGGTGCCGAGCAAAAAA
TTCAAAGTTCTGGGCAATACCGATCGCCACAGCATAAAGAAGAACCTCATTGGCGCCCTCCTGTTCGACT
CCGGGGAGACGGCCGAAGCCACGCGGCTCAAAAGAACAGCACGGCGCAGATATACCCGCAGAAAGAATCG
GATCTGCTACCTGCAGGAGATCTTTAGTAATGAGATGGCTAAGGTGGATGACTCTTTCTTCCATAGGCTG
GAGGAGTCCTTTTTGGTGGAGGAGGATAAAAAGCACGAGCGCCACCCAATCTTTGGCAATATCGTGGACG
AGGTGGCGTACCATGAAAAGTACCCAACCATATATCATCTGAGGAAGAAGCTTGTAGACAGTACTGATAA
GGCTGACTTGCGGTTGATCTATCTCGCGCTGGCGCATATGATCAAATTTCGGGGACACTTCCTCATCGAG
GGGGACCTGAACCCAGACAACAGCGATGTCGACAAACTCTTTATCCAACTGGTTCAGACTTACAATCAGC
TTTTCGAAGAGAACCCGATCAACGCATCCGGAGTTGACGCCAAAGCAATCCTGAGCGCTAGGCTGTCCAA
ATCCCGGCGGCTCGAAAACCTCATCGCACAGCTCCCTGGGGAGAAGAAGAACGGCCTGTTTGGTAATCTT
ATCGCCCTGTCACTCGGGCTGACCCCCAACTTTAAATCTAACTTCGACCTGGCCGAAGATGCCAAGCTTC
AACTGAGCAAAGACACCTACGATGATGATCTCGACAATCTGCTGGCCCAGATCGGCGACCAGTACGCAGA
CCTTTTTTTGGCGGCAAAGAACCTGTCAGACGCCATTCTGCTGAGTGATATTCTGCGAGTGAACACGGAG
ATCACCAAAGCTCCGCTGAGCGCTAGTATGATCAAGCGCTATGATGAGCACCACCAAGACTTGACTTTGC
TGAAGGCCCTTGTCAGACAGCAACTGCCTGAGAAGTACAAGGAAATTTTCTTCGATCAGTCTAAAAATGG
CTACGCCGGATACATTGACGGCGGAGCAAGCCAGGAGGAATTTTACAAATTTATTAAGCCCATCTTGGAA
AAAATGGACGGCACCGAGGAGCTGCTGGTAAAGCTTAACAGAGAAGATCTGTTGCGCAAACAGCGCACTT
TCGACAATGGAAGCATCCCCCACCAGATTCACCTGGGCGAACTGCACGCTATCCTCAGGCGGCAAGAGGA
TTTCTACCCCTTTTTGAAAGATAACAGGGAAAAGATTGAGAAAATCCTCACATTTCGGATACCCTACTAT
GTAGGCCCCCTCGCCCGGGGAAATTCCAGATTCGCGTGGATGACTCGCAAATCAGAAGAGACCATCACTC
CCTGGAACTTCGAGGAAGTCGTGGATAAGGGGGCCTCTGCCCAGTCCTTCATCGAAAGGATGACTAACTT
TGATAAAAATCTGCCTAACGAAAAGGTGCTTCCTAAACACTCTCTGCTGTACGAGTACTTCACAGTTTAT
AACGAGCTCACCAAGGTCAAATACGTCACAGAAGGGATGAGAAAGCCAGCATTCCTGTCTGGAGAGCAGA
AGAAAGCTATCGTGGACCTCCTCTTCAAGACGAACCGGAAAGTTACCGTGAAACAGCTCAAAGAAGACTA
TTTCAAAAAGATTGAATGTTTCGACTCTGTTGAAATCAGCGGAGTGGAGGATCGCTTCAACGCATCCCTG
GGAACGTATCACGATCTCCTGAAAATCATTAAAGACAAGGACTTCCTGGACAATGAGGAGAACGAGGACA
TTCTTGAGGACATTGTCCTCACCCTTACGTTGTTTGAAGATAGGGAGATGATTGAAGAACGCTTGAAAAC
TTACGCTCATCTCTTCGACGACAAAGTCATGAAACAGCTCAAGAGGCGCCGATATACAGGATGGGGGCGG
CTGTCAAGAAAACTGATCAATGGGATCCGAGACAAGCAGAGTGGAAAGACAATCCTGGATTTTCTTAAGT
CCGATGGATTTGCCAACCGGAACTTCATGCAGTTGATCCATGATGACTCTCTCACCTTTAAGGAGGACAT
CCAGAAAGCACAAGTTTCTGGCCAGGGGGACAGTCTTCACGAGCACATCGCTAATCTTGCAGGTAGCCCA
GCTATCAAAAAGGGAATACTGCAGACCGTTAAGGTCGTGGATGAACTCGTCAAAGTAATGGGAAGGCATA
AGCCCGAGAATATCGTTATCGAGATGGCCCGAGAGAACCAAACTACCCAGAAGGGACAGAAGAACAGTAG
GGAAAGGATGAAGAGGATTGAAGAGGGTATAAAAGAACTGGGGTCCCAAATCCTTAAGGAACACCCAGTT
GAAAACACCCAGCTTCAGAATGAGAAGCTCTACCTGTACTACCTGCAGAACGGCAGGGACATGTACGTGG
ATCAGGAACTGGACATCAATCGGCTCTCCGACTACGACGTGGATCATATCGTGCCCCAGTCTTTTCTCAA
AGATGATTCTATTGATAATAAAGTGTTGACAAGATCCGATAAAAATAGAGGGAAGAGTGATAACGTCCCC
TCAGAAGAAGTTGTCAAGAAAATGAAAAATTATTGGCGGCAGCTGCTGAACGCCAAACTGATCACACAAC
GGAAGTTCGATAATCTGACTAAGGCTGAACGAGGTGGCCTGTCTGAGTTGGATAAAGCCGGCTTCATCAA
AAGGCAGCTTGTTGAGACACGCCAGATCACCAAGCACGTGGCCCAAATTCTCGATTCACGCATGAACACC
AAGTACGATGAAAATGACAAACTGATTCGAGAGGTGAAAGTTATTACTCTGAAGTCTAAGCTGGTCTCAG
ATTTCAGAAAGGACTTTCAGTTTTATAAGGTGAGAGAGATCAACAATTACCACCATGCGCATGATGCCTA
CCTGAATGCAGTGGTAGGCACTGCACTTATCAAAAAATATCCCAAGCTTGAATCTGAATTTGTTTACGGA
GACTATAAAGTGTACGATGTTAGGAAAATGATCGCAAAGTCTGAGCAGGAAATAGGCAAGGCCACCGCTA
AGTACTTCTTTTACAGCAATATTATGAATTTTTTCAAGACCGAGATTACACTGGCCAATGGAGAGATTCG
GAAGCGACCACTTATCGAAACAAACGGAGAAACAGGAGAAATCGTGTGGGACAAGGGTAGGGATTTCGCG
ACAGTCCGGAAGGTCCTGTCCATGCCGCAGGTGAACATCGTTAAAAAGACCGAAGTACAGACCGGAGGCT
TCTCCAAGGAAAGTATCCTCCCGAAAAGGAACAGCGACAAGCTGATCGCACGCAAAAAAGATTGGGACCC
CAAGAAATACGGCGGATTCGATTCTCCTACAGTCGCTTACAGTGTACTGGTTGTGGCCAAAGTGGAGAAA
GGGAAGTCTAAAAAACTCAAAAGCGTCAAGGAACTGCTGGGCATCACAATCATGGAGCGATCAAGCTTCG
AAAAAAACCCCATCGACTTTCTCGAGGCGAAAGGATATAAAGAGGTCAAAAAAGACCTCATCATTAAGCT
TCCCAAGTACTCTCTCTTTGAGCTTGAAAACGGCCGGAAACGAATGCTCGCTAGTGCGGGCGAGCTGCAG
AAAGGTAACGAGCTGGCACTGCCCTCTAAATACGTTAATTTCTTGTATCTGGCCAGCCACTATGAAAAGC
TCAAAGGGTCTCCCGAAGATAATGAGCAGAAGCAGCTGTTCGTGGAACAACACAAACACTACCTTGATGA
GATCATCGAGCAAATAAGCGAATTCTCCAAAAGAGTGATCCTCGCCGACGCTAACCTCGATAAGGTGCTT
TCTGCTTACAATAAGCACAGGGATAAGCCCATCAGGGAGCAGGCAGAAAACATTATCCACTTGTTTACTC
TGACCAACTTGGGCGCGCCTGCAGCCTTCAAGTACTTCGACACCACCATAGACAGAAAGCGGTACACCTC
TACAAAGGAGGTCCTGGACGCCACACTGATTCATCAGTCAATTACGGGGCTCTATGAAACAAGAATCGAC
CTCTCTCAGCTCGGTGGAGACAGCAGGGCTGACCCCAAGAAGAAGAGGAAGGTGTGAAAGGGTTCGATCC
CTACCGGTTAGTAATGAGTTTAAACGGGGGAGGCTAACTGAAACACGGAAGGAGACAATACCGGAAGGAA
CCCGCGCTATGACGGCAATAAAAAGACAGAATAAAACGCACGGGTGTTGGGTCGTTTGTTCATAAACGCG
GGGTTCGGTCCCAGGGCTGGCACTCTGTCGATACCCCACCGAGACCCCATTGGGGCCAATACGCCCGCGT
TTCTTCCTTTTCCCCACCCCACCCCCCAAGTTCGGGTGAAGGCCCAGGGCTCGCAGCCAACGTCGGGGCG
GCAGACCCTGCCATAGCAGATCTGCGCAGCTGGGGCTCTAGGGGGTATCCCC
[124 nt withheld, positions 5233-5356]
C
[32 nt withheld, positions 5358-5389]
CA
[57 nt withheld, positions 5392-5448]
A
[49 nt withheld, positions 5450-5498]
CCTTTGACGTTGGAGTCCACGTTCTTT
[37 nt withheld, positions 5526-5562]
ACCCTATCTCGGTCTATTCTTTTGATTTATAAGGGATTTTGGGGATTTCGGCCTATTGGTTAAAAAATGA
GCTGATTTAACAAAAATTTAACGCGAATTAATTCTGTGGAATGTGTGTCAGTTAGGGTGTGGAAAGTCCC
CAGGCTCCCCAGCAGGCAGAAGTATGCAAAGCATGCATCTCAATTAGTCAGCAACCAGGTGTGGAAAGTC
CCCAGGCTCCCCAGCAGGCAGAAGTATGCAAAGCATGCATCTCAATTAGTCAGCAACCATAGTCCCGCCC
CTAACTCCGCCCATCCCGCCCCTAACTCCGCCCAGTTCCGCCCATTCTCCGCCCCATGGCTGACTAATTT
TTTTTATTTATGCAGAGGCCGAGGCCGCCTCTGCCTCTGAGCTATTCCAGAAGTAGTGAGGAGGCTTTTT
TGGAGGCCTAGGCTTTTGCAAAAAGCTCCCGGGAGCTTGTATATCCATTTTCGGATCTGATCAAGAGACA
GGATGAGGATCGTTTCGCATGATTGAACAAGATGGATTGCACGCAGGTTCTCCGGCCGCTTGGGTGGAGA
GGCTATTCGGCTATGACTGGGCACAACAGACAATCGGCTGCTCTGATGCCGCCGTGTTCCGGCTGTCAGC
GCAGGGGCGCCCGGTTCTTTTTGTCAAGACCGACCTGTCCGGTGCCCTGAATGAACTGCAGGACGAGGCA
GCGCGGCTATCGTGGCTGGCCACGACGGGCGTTCCTTGCGCAGCTGTGCTCGACGTTGTCACTGAAGCGG
GAAGGGACTGGCTGCTATTGGGCGAAGTGCCGGGGCAGGATCTCCTGTCATCTCACCTTGCTCCTGCCGA
GAAAGTATCCATCATGGCTGATGCAATGCGGCGGCTGCATACGCTTGATCCGGCTACCTGCCCATTCGAC
CACCAAGCGAAACATCGCATCGAGCGAGCACGTACTCGGATGGAAGCCGGTCTTGTCGATCAGGATGATC
TGGACGAAGAGCATCAGGGGCTCGCGCCAGCCGAACTGTTCGCCAGGCTCAAGGCGCGCATGCCCGACGG
CGAGGATCTCGTCGTGACCCATGGCGATGCCTGCTTGCCGAATATCATGGTGGAAAATGGCCGCTTTTCT
GGATTCATCGACTGTGGCCGGCTGGGTGTGGCGGACCGCTATCAGGACATAGCGTTGGCTACCCGTGATA
TTGCTGAAGAGCTTGGCGGCGAATGGGCTGACCGCTTCCTCGTGCTTTACGGTATCGCCGCTCCCGATTC
GCAGCGCATCGCCTTCTATCGCCTTCTTGACGAGTTCTTCTGAGCGGGACTCTGGGGTTCGCGAAATGAC
CGACCAAGCGACGCCCAACCTGCCATCACGAGATTTCGATTCCACCGCCGCCTTCTATGAAAGGTTGGGC
TTCGGAATCGTTTTCCGGGACGCCGGCTGGATGATCCTCCAGCGCGGGGATCTCATGCTGGAGTTCTTCG
CCCACCCCAACTTGTTTATTGCAGCTTATAATGGTTACAAATAAAGCAATAGCATCACAAATTTCACAAA
TAAAGCATTTTTTTCACTGCATTCTAGTTGTGGTTTGTCCAAACTCATCAATGTATCTTATCATGTCTGT
ATACCGTCGACCTCTAGCTAGAGCTTGGCGTAATCATGGTCATAGCTGTTTCCTGTGTGAAATTGTTATC
CGCTCACAATTCCACACAACATACGAGCCGGAAGCATAAAGTGTAAAGCCTGGGGTGCCTAATGAGTGAG
CTAACTCACATTAATTGCGTTGCGCTCACTGCCCGCTTTCCAGTCGGGAAACCTGTCGTGCCAGCTGCAT
TAATGAATCGGCCAACGCGCGGGGAGAGGCGGTTTGCGTATTGGGCGCTCTTCCGCTTCCTCGCTCACTG
ACTCGCTGCGCTCGGTCGTTCGGCTGCGGCGAGCGGTATCAGCTCACTCAAAGGCGGTAATACGGTTATC
CACAGAATCAGGGGATAACGCAGGAAAGAACATGTGAGCAAAAGGCCAGCAAAAGGCCAGGAACCGTAAA
AAGGCCGCGTTGCTGGCGTTTTTCCATAGGCTCCGCCCCCCTGACGAGCATCACAAAAATCGACGCTCAA
GTCAGAGGTGGCGAAACCCGACAGGACTATAAAGATACCAGGCGTTTCCCCCTGGAAGCTCCCTCGTGCG
CTCTCCTGTTCCGACCCTGCCGCTTACCGGATACCTGTCCGCCTTTCTCCCTTCGGGAAGCGTGGCGCTT
TCTCAATGCTCACGCTGTAGGTATCTCAGTTCGGTGTAGGTCGTTCGCTCCAAGCTGGGCTGTGTGCACG
AACCCCCCGTTCAGCCCGACCGCTGCGCCTTATCCGGTAACTATCGTCTTGAGTCCAACCCGGTAAGACA
CGACTTATCGCCACTGGCAGCAGCCACTGGTAACAGGATTAGCAGAGCGAGGTATGTAGGCGGTGCTACA
GAGTTCTTGAAGTGGTGGCCTAACTACGGCTACACTAGAAGGACAGTATTTGGTATCTGCGCTCTGCTGA
AGCCAGTTACCTTCGGAAAAAGAGTTGGTAGCTCTTGATCCGGCAAACAAACCACCGCTGGTAGCGGTGG
TTTTTTTGTTTGCAAGCAGCAGATTACGCGCAGAAAAAAAGGATCTCAAGAAGATCCTTTGATCTTTTCT
ACGGGGTCTGACGCTCAGTGGAACGAAAACTCACGTTAAGGGATTTTGGTCATGAGATTATCAAAAAGGA
TCTTCACCTAGATCCTTTTAAATTAAAAATGAAGTTTTAAATCAATCTAAAGTATATATGAGTAAACTTG
GTCTGACAGTTACCAATGCTTAATCAGTGAGGCACCTATCTCAGCGATCTGTCTATTTCGTTCATCCATA
GTTGCCTGACTCCCCGTCGTGTAGATAACTACGATACGGGAGGGCTTACCATCTGGCCCCAGTGCTGCAA
TGATACCGCGAGACCCACGCTCACCGGCTCCAGATTTATCAGCAATAAACCAGCCAGCCGGAAGGGCCGA
GCGCAGAAGTGGTCCTGCAACTTTATCCGCCTCCATCCAGTCTATTAATTGTTGCCGGGAAGCTAGAGTA
AGTAGTTCGCCAGTTAATAGTTTGCGCAACGTTGTTGCCATTGCTACAGGCATCGTGGTGTCACGCTCGT
CGTTTGGTATGGCTTCATTCAGCTCCGGTTCCCAACGATCAAGGCGAGTTACATGATCCCCCATGTTGTG
CAAAAAAGCGGTTAGCTCCTTCGGTCCTCCGATCGTTGTCAGAAGTAAGTTGGCCGCAGTGTTATCACTC
ATGGTTATGGCAGCACTGCATAATTCTCTTACTGTCATGCCATCCGTAAGATGCTTTTCTGTGACTGGTG
AGTACTCAACCAAGTCATTCTGAGAATAGTGTATGCGGCGACCGAGTTGCTCTTGCCCGGCGTCAATACG
GGATAATACCGCGCCACATAGCAGAACTTTAAAAGTGCTCATCATTGGAAAACGTTCTTCGGGGCGAAAA
CTCTCAAGGATCTTACCGCTGTTGAGATCCAGTTCGATGTAACCCACTCGTGCACCCAACTGATCTTCAG
CATCTTTTACTTTCACCAGCGTTTCTGGGTGAGCAAAAACAGGAAGGCAAAATGCCGCAAAAAAGGGAAT
AAGGGCGACACGGAAATGTTGAATACTCATACTCTTCCTTTTTCAATATTATTGAAGCATTTATCAGGGT
TATTGTCTCATGAGCGGATACATATTTGAATGTATTTAGAAAAATAAACAAATAGGGGTTCCGCGCACAT
TTCCCCGAAAAGTGCCACCTGACGTCGACGGATCGGGAGATCTCCCGATCCCCTATGGTCGACTCTCAGT
ACAATCTGCTCTGATGCCGCATAGTTAAGCCAGTATCTGCTCCCTGCTTGTGTGTTGGAGGTCGCTGAGT
AGTGCGCGAGCAAAATTTAAGCTACAACAAGGCAAGGCTTGACCGACAATTGCATGAAGAATCTGCTTAG
G
Features (pLannotate 1.2.2; 18 found; start..end, strand, type, name):
     50..429     +  enhancer       CMV enhancer: human cytomegalovirus immediate early enhancer
    430..633     +  promoter       CMV promoter: human cytomegalovirus (CMV) immediate early promoter
    748..4851    +  CDS            cas9: CAS9_STRP1 - Also known as csn1 From Streptococcus pyogenes serotype M1.
   4983..5031    +  polyA_signal   HSV TK poly(A) signal: herpes simplex virus thymidine kinase polyadenylation signal (Cole and Stacy, 1985)
   5122..5138    -  polyA_signal   bGH poly(A) signal (fragment): bovine growth hormone polyadenylation signal
   5233..5661    +  rep_origin     f1 ori (sequence partly withheld): f1 bacteriophage origin of replication; arrow indicates direction of (+) strand synthesis
   5675..6004    +  promoter       SV40 promoter: SV40 enhancer and early promoter
   6071..6862    +  CDS            neo: KKA2_KLEPN - Also known as kan, nptII. Experimental evidence at protein level: Swiss-Prot protein existence level 1. Resistance to kanamycin, neomycin, paromomycin, ribostamycin, butirosin and gentamicin B. From Klebsiella pneumoniae.
   6888..7046    +  CDS            ble (fragment): BLE_KLEPN - Experimental evidence at protein level: Swiss-Prot protein existence level 1. Binding protein with a strong affinity to the bleomycin family of antibiotics. Binds to CL990; an antimitotic-antibiotic compound. From Klebsiella pneumoniae.
   7041..7162    +  polyA_signal   SV40 poly(A) signal: SV40 polyadenylation signal
   7235..7251    -  protein_bind   lac operator: The lac repressor binds to the lac operator to inhibit transcription in E. coli. This inhibition can be relieved by adding lactose or isopropyl-β-D-thiogalactopyranoside (IPTG). lac repressor encoded by lacI
   7259..7289    -  promoter       lac promoter: promoter for the E. coli lac operon
   7304..7325    -  protein_bind   CAP binding site: CAP binding activates transcription in the presence of cAMP. E. coli catabolite activator protein
   7338..7430    -  CDS            lacI (fragment): lac repressor; lacI; The lac repressor binds to the lac operator to inhibit transcription in E. coli. This inhibition can be relieved by adding lactose or isopropyl-β-D-thiogalactopyranoside (IPTG).
   7613..8201    -  rep_origin     ori: high-copy-number ColE1/pMB1/pBR322/pUC origin of replication
   8372..9232    -  CDS            AmpR: β-lactamase; bla; confers resistance to ampicillin, carbenicillin, and related antibiotics
   9233..9337    -  promoter       AmpR promoter: bla
   9404..9448    -  misc_feature   bom (fragment): basis of mobility region from pBR322
