[The description below was written by a language model from this plasmid's Addgene catalogue record and pLannotate feature annotations shown in this document.]
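Description:
M-SPcas is a mammalian expression plasmid for Streptococcus pyogenes Cas9, built on the pcDNA3.3 TOPO backbone and catalogued as a CRISPR vector. It is propagated in E. coli through a high-copy ColE1/pUC-type origin with ampicillin selection (AmpR under its own bla promoter). An f1 origin is also present, along with short lac promoter/operator, lacI and bom remnants that are backbone carry-over rather than functional parts of the design. The catalogue lists the plasmid at about 9.56 kb, and the annotated depositor sequence is 9,553 nt, so the two agree closely.

The payload is a human codon-optimized Cas9 open reading frame of roughly 4.1 kb, driven by the human cytomegalovirus immediate-early enhancer and promoter and terminated by the herpes simplex virus thymidine kinase polyadenylation signal. The record states that a nuclear localization signal is fused to the C terminus of Cas9, which directs the bacterial nuclease into the nucleus of mammalian cells; this NLS is not separately annotated in the feature table. A second cassette, consisting of the SV40 enhancer/early promoter, the neomycin phosphotransferase gene and the SV40 poly(A) signal, allows G418 selection of stably transfected cells. The small ble and bGH poly(A) fragments are partial annotations and are unlikely to be functional.

No guide RNA cassette is annotated, so a guide would have to be supplied from a separate construct. The plasmid is intended for constitutive Cas9 expression in mammalian cells for RNA-guided genome editing, and it was deposited in connection with work comparing orthogonal Cas9 proteins from different species.
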