Addgene plasmid #48668: M-SPcas
Purpose: Mammalian S. pyogenes Cas9 expression, human optimized
Depositing lab: George Church. Depositing organization: Harvard Medical School. Publication: Orthogonal Cas9 proteins for RNA-guided gene regulation and editing. Esvelt KM, Mali P, Braff JL, Moosburner M, Yaung SJ, Church GM. Nat Methods. 2013 Sep 29. doi: 10.1038/nmeth.2681. PubMed 24076762.
Backbone
  Vector backbone: pcDNA3.3 TOPO
  Backbone manufacturer: Invitrogen
  Total vector size (bp): 9563
  Vector type: CRISPR
  Selectable markers: Neomycin (select with G418)
Growth in bacteria
  Bacterial resistance: Ampicillin, 100 μg/mL
  Growth temperature: 37°C
  Growth strain: DH5alpha
  Copy number: Unknown
Gene/Insert
  Gene/Insert name: Cas9
  Species: S. pyogenes
  Insert size (bp): 4130
  Promoter: CMV
  Tag / fusion protein: NLS (C terminal on insert)
  Cloning method: Unknown
  Sequencing primers: 5′ CMV-F; 3′ TK-pA-R
Terms and licenses: Academic/Nonprofit Terms; Industry Terms: Not Available to Industry
How to cite: M-SPcas was a gift from George Church (Addgene plasmid # 48668 ; http://n2t.net/addgene:48668 ; RRID:Addgene_48668)
