>Addgene plasmid #48668 | M-SPcas | addgene partial sequence | sequence record 72640 | CMV-F 5'-CGCAAATGGGCGGTAGGCGTG-3'
AGCTCGTTTAGTGAACCGTCAGATCGCCTGGAGACGCCATCCACGCTGTTTTGACCTCCATAGAAGACAC
CGGGACCGATCCAGCCTCCGGACTCTAGAGGATCGAACCCTTGCCACCATGGACAAGAAGTACTCCATTG
GGCTCGATATCGGCACAAACAGCGTCGGCTGGGCCGTCATTACGGACGAGTACAAGGTGCCGAGCAAAAA
ATTCAAAGTTCTGGGCAATACCGATCGCCACAGCATAAAGAAGAACCTCATTGGCGCCCTCCTGTTCGAC
TCCGGGGAGACGGCCGAAGCCACGCGGCTCAAAAGAACAGCACGGCGCAGATATACCCGCAGAAAGAATC
GGATCTGCTACCTGCAGGAGATCTTTAGTAATGAGATGGCTAAGGTGGATGACTCTTTCTTCCATAGGCT
GGAGGAGTCCTTTTTGGTGGAGGAGGATAAAAAGCACGAGCGCCACCCAATCTTTGGCAATATCGTGGAC
GAGGTGGCGTACCATGAAAAGTACCCAACCATATATCATCTGAGGAAGAAGCTTGTAGACAGTACTGATA
AGGCTGACTTGCGGTTGATCTATCTCGCGCTGGCGCATATGATCAAATTTCGGGGACACTTCCTCATCGA
GGGGGACCTGAACCCAGACAACAGCGATGTCGACAAACTCTTTATCCAACTGGTTCAGACTTACAATCAG
CTTTTCGAAGAGAACCCGATCAACGCATCCGGAGTTGACGCCAAAGCAATCCTGAGCGCTAGGCTGTCCA
AATCCCGGCGGCTCGAAAACCTCATCGCACAGCTCCCTGGGGAGAAGAAGAACGGCCTGTTTGGTAATCT
TATCGCCCTGTCACTCGGGCTGACCCCCAACTTTAAATCTAACTTCGACCTGGCCGAAGATGCCAAGCTT
CAACTGAGCAAAGACACCTACGATGATGATCTCGACAATCTGCTGGCCCAGATCGGCGACCAGTACG
