>Addgene plasmid #48668 | M-SPcas | addgene partial sequence | sequence record 72645 | TK-pA-R 5'-ttgtctccttccgtgtttca-3'
ATTACTAACCGGTAGGGATCGAACCCTTTCACACCTTCCTCTTCTTCTTGGGGTCAGCCCTGCTGTCTCC
ACCGAGCTGAGAGAGGTCGATTCTTGTTTCATAGAGCCCCGTAATTGACTGATGAATCAGTGTGGCGTCC
AGGACCTCCTTTGTAGAGGTGTACCGCTTTCTGTCTATGGTGGTGTCGAAGTACTTGAAGGCTGCAGGCG
CGCCCAAGTTGGTCAGAGTAAACAAGTGGATAATGTTTTCTGCCTGCTCCCTGATGGGCTTATCCCTGTG
CTTATTGTAAGCAGAAAGCACCTTATCGAGGTTAGCGTCGGCGAGGATCACTCTTTTGGAGAATTCGCTT
ATTTGCTCGATGATCTCATCAAGGTAGTGTTTGTGTTGTTCCACGAACAGCTGCTTCTGCTCATTATCTT
CGGGAGACCCTTTGAGCTTTTCATAGTGGCTGGCCAGATACAAGAAATTAACGTATTTAGAGGGCAGTGC
CAGCTCGTTACCTTTCTGCAGCTCGCCCGCACTAGCGAGCATTCGTTTCCGGCCGTTTTCAAGCTCAAAG
AGAGAGTACTTGGGAAGCTTAATGATGAGGTCTTTTTTGACCTCTTTATATCCTTTCGCCTCGAGAAAGT
CGATGGGGTTTTTTTCGAAGCTTGATCGCTCCATGATTGTGATGCCCAGCAGTTCCTTGACGCTTTTGAG
TTTTTTAGACTTCCCTTTCTCCACTTTGGCCACAACCAGTACACTGTAAGCGACTGTAGGAGAATCGAAT
CCGCCGTATTTCTTGGGGTCCCAATCTTTTTTGCGTGCGATCAGCTTGTCGCTGTTCCTTTTCGGGAGGA
TACTTTCCTTGGAGAAGCCTCCGGTCTGTACTTCGGTCTTTTTAACGATGTTCACCTGCGGCATGGACAG
GACCTTCCGGACTGTCGCGAAATCCCTACCCTTGTCCCACACGATTTCTCCTGTTTCTCCGTTTGTTTCG
ATAAGTGGTCGCTTCCGAATCTCTCCATTGGCCAGTGTAATCTCGGTCTTGAAAAAATTCATA
