>Addgene plasmid #48668 | M-SPcas | addgene partial sequence | sequence record 73576 | hdCas9-R2 5'-CCGGCTTTATCCAACTCAGAC-3'
GATTATCGAACTTCCGTTGTGTGATCAGTTTGGCGTTCAGCAGCTGCCGCCAATAATTTTTCATTTTCTT
GACAACTTCTTCTGAGGGGACGTTATCACTCTTCCCTCTATTTTTATCGGATCTTGTCAACACTTTATTA
TCAATAGAATCATCTTTGAGAAAAGACTGGGGCACGATATGATCCACGTCGTAGTCGGAGAGCCGATTGA
TGTCCAGTTCCTGATCCACGTACATGTCCCTGCCGTTCTGCAGGTAGTACAGGTAGAGCTTCTCATTCTG
AAGCTGGGTGTTTTCAACTGGGTGTTCCTTAAGGATTTGGGACCCCAGTTCTTTTATACCCTCTTCAATC
CTCTTCATCCTTTCCCTACTGTTCTTCTGTCCCTTCTGGGTAGTTTGGTTCTCTCGGGCCATCTCGATAA
CGATATTCTCGGGCTTATGCCTTCCCATTACTTTGACGAGTTCATCCACGACCTTAACGGTCTGCAGTAT
TCCCTTTTTGATAGCTGGGCTACCTGCAAGATTAGCGATGTGCTCGTGAAGACTGTCCCCCTGGCCAGAA
ACTTGTGCTTTCTGGATGTCCTCCTTAAAGGTGAGAGAGTCATCATGGATCAACTGCATGAAGTTCCGGT
TGGCAAATCCATCGGACTTAAGAAAATCCAGGATTGTCTTTCCACTCTGCTTGTCTCGGATCCCATTGAT
CAGTTTTCTTGACAGCCGCCCCCATCCTGTATATCGGCGCCTCTTGAGCTGTTTCATGACTTTGTCGTCG
AAGAGATGAGCGTAAGTTTTCAAGCGTTCTTCAATCATCTCCCTATCTTCAAACAACGTAAGGGTGAGGA
CAATGTCCTCAAGAATGTCCTCGTTCTCCTCATTGTCCAGGAAGTCCTTGTCTTTAATGATTTTCA
